Addgene plasmid #207743: pEF1α-Cre-2A-Puro
Purpose: Expression of the Cre recombinase linked to a puro selectable marker
Depositing lab: Laurence Pelletier. Depositing organization: Sinai Health System. Publication: qTAG: an adaptable plasmid scaffold for CRISPR-based endogenous tagging. Philip R, Sharma A, Matellan L, Erpf AC, Hsu WH, Tkach JM, Wyatt HDM, Pelletier L. EMBO J. 2024 Dec 12. doi: 10.1038/s44318-024-00337-5. PubMed 39668248.
Backbone
  Vector backbone: pUC19
  Backbone manufacturer: Invitrogen
  Backbone size w/o insert (bp): 2686
  Vector type: Mammalian Expression, Cre/Lox
  Selectable markers: Puromycin
Growth in bacteria
  Bacterial resistance: Ampicillin, 100 μg/mL
  Growth temperature: 37°C
  Growth strain: DH5alpha
  Copy number: High Copy
Gene/Insert
  Gene/Insert name: Cre-2A-Puro
  Species: Bacteriophage P1
  Insert size (bp): 3040
  Promoter: EF1alpha
  Cloning method: Unknown
  Sequencing primers: 5′ CTGCAAGGCGATTAAGTTGGGTAAC; 3′ GGCTCGTATGTTGTGTGGAATTGT
Terms and licenses: Academic/Nonprofit Terms; Industry Terms: Not Available to Industry
Depositor comments: Please visit https://www.biorxiv.org/content/10.1101/2023.11.01.565029v3 for bioRxiv preprint.
How to cite: pEF1α-Cre-2A-Puro was a gift from Laurence Pelletier (Addgene plasmid # 207743 ; http://n2t.net/addgene:207743 ; RRID:Addgene_207743)
