[The description below was written by a language model from this plasmid's Addgene catalogue record and pLannotate feature annotations shown in this document.]
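Description:
pEF1α-Cre-2A-Puro is a mammalian expression plasmid built on a pUC19 backbone that delivers Cre recombinase together with a puromycin resistance marker from a single transcription unit. It is propagated in E. coli as a high-copy plasmid through the ColE1/pUC-type origin and selected with ampicillin via the β-lactamase gene and its native promoter. The sequenced record of about 5.4 kb also carries a residual lacZα fragment from the pUC19 cloning region. An f1 bacteriophage origin is annotated as well, a feature not normally associated with pUC19, so the backbone may differ somewhat from the one listed.

The payload is driven by the human EF-1α core promoter followed by EF-1α intron A, an arrangement that gives strong constitutive expression in a wide range of mammalian cell types. Downstream lies the bacteriophage P1 cre coding sequence, which catalyses site-specific recombination between 34-bp loxP sites, followed after a short gap by the puromycin N-acetyltransferase gene (PuroR) and an SV40 polyadenylation signal. The 2A peptide named in the construct title is not annotated separately in the feature table, but the unannotated interval between cre and PuroR is consistent with its position. A 2A element causes ribosomal skipping, so that Cre and the resistance enzyme are produced as separate proteins from one mRNA. This linkage means that cells surviving puromycin treatment after transfection should also be expressing Cre.

The stated purpose is expression of Cre linked to a puromycin marker. The plasmid was deposited alongside a CRISPR-based endogenous tagging toolkit, where such a construct would plausibly be used to excise loxP-flanked sequences, although the record does not spell out that application.
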