Features (pLannotate 1.2.2; 10 found; start..end, strand, type, name):
      2..68      -  CDS            lacZα (fragment): LacZα fragment of β-galactosidase; lacZ fragment
     79..290     +  promoter       EF-1α core promoter: core promoter for human elongation factor EF-1α
    291..1229    +  intron         EF-1α intron A: intron upstream of the start codon of human EF-1α
   1260..2288    +  CDS            cre: RECR_BPP1 - Experimental evidence at protein level: Swiss-Prot protein existence level 1. Catalyzes site-specific recombination between two 34-base- pair LOXP sites. Its role is to maintain the phage genome as a monomeric unit-copy plasmid in the lysogenic state. From Escherichia phage P1 (Bacteriophage P1).
   2376..2975    +  CDS            PuroR: puromycin N-acetyltransferase; pac from Streptomyces alboniger; confers resistance to puromycin
   2997..3118    +  polyA_signal   SV40 poly(A) signal: SV40 polyadenylation signal
   3186..3774    -  rep_origin     ori: high-copy-number ColE1/pMB1/pBR322/pUC origin of replication
   3945..4805    -  CDS            AmpR: β-lactamase; bla; confers resistance to ampicillin, carbenicillin, and related antibiotics
   4806..4910    -  promoter       AmpR promoter: bla
   4963..5391    -  rep_origin     f1 ori (sequence partly withheld): f1 bacteriophage origin of replication; arrow indicates direction of (+) strand synthesis
>Addgene plasmid #207743 | pEF1α-Cre-2A-Puro | addgene full sequence | sequence record 414368 | Addgene NGS Result
ATTCGCCATTCAGGCTGCGCAACTGTTGGGAAGGGCGATCGGTGCGGGCCTCTTCGCTATTACGCCAGTC
GATTCAGTGGGCAGAGCGCACATCGCCCACAGTCCCCGAGAAGTTGGGGGGAGGGGTCGGCAATTGAACC
GGTGCCTAGAGAAGGTGGCGCGGGGTAAACTGGGAAAGTGATGTCGTGTACTGGCTCCGCCTTTTTCCCG
AGGGTGGGGGAGAACCGTATATAAGTGCAGTAGTCGCCGTGAACGTTCTTTTTCGCAACGGGTTTGCCGC
CAGAACACAGGTAAGTGCCGTGTGTGGTTCCCGCGGGCCTGGCCTCTTTACGGGTTATGGCCCTTGCGTG
CCTTGAATTACTTCCACCTGGCTGCAGTACGTGATTCTTGATCCCGAGCTTCGGGTTGGAAGTGGGTGGG
AGAGTTCGAGGCCTTGCGCTTAAGGAGCCCCTTCGCCTCGTGCTTGAGTTGAGGCCTGGCCTGGGCGCTG
GGGCCGCCGCGTGCGAATCTGGTGGCACCTTCGCGCCTGTCTCGCTGCTTTCGATAAGTCTCTAGCCATT
TAAAATTTTTGATGACCTGCTGCGACGCTTTTTTTCTGGCAAGATAGTCTTGTAAATGCGGGCCAAGATC
TGCACACTGGTATTTCGGTTTTTGGGGCCGCGGGCGGCGACGGGGCCCGTGCGTCCCAGCGCACATGTTC
GGCGAGGCGGGGCCTGCGAGCGCGGCCACCGAGAATCGGACGGGGGTAGTCTCAAGCTGGCCGGCCTGCT
CTGGTGCCTGGCCTCGCGCCGCCGTGTATCGCCCCGCCCTGGGCGGCAAGGCTGGCCCGGTCGGCACCAG
TTGCGTGAGCGGAAAGATGGCCGCTTCCCGGCCCTGCTGCAGGGAGCTCAAAATGGAGGACGCGGCGCTC
GGGAGAGCGGGCGGGTGAGTCACCCACACAAAGGAAAAGGGCCTTTCCGTCCTCAGCCGTCGCTTCATGT
GACTCCACGGAGTACCGGGCGCCGTCCAGGCACCTCGATTAGTTCTCGAGCTTTTGGAGTACGTCGTCTT
TAGGTTGGGGGGAGGGGTTTTATGCGATGGAGTTTCCCCACACTGAGTGGGTGGAGACTGAAGTTAGGCC
AGCTTGGCACTTGATGTAATTCTCCTTGGAATTTGCCCTTTTTGAGTTTGGATCTTGGTTCATTCTCAAG
CCTCAGACAGTGGTTCAAAGTTTTTTTCTTCCATTTCAGGTGTCGTGAGGATCCGAATTCACGCGTCTAA
TGAGCAATTTACTGACCGTACACCAAAATTTGCCTGCATTACCGGTCGATGCAACGAGTGATGAGGTTCG
CAAGAACCTGATGGACATGTTCAGGGATCGCCAGGCGTTTTCTGAGCATACCTGGAAAATGCTTCTGTCC
GTTTGCCGGTCGTGGGCGGCATGGTGCAAGTTGAATAACCGGAAATGGTTTCCCGCAGAACCTGAAGATG
TTCGCGATTATCTTCTATATCTTCAGGCGCGCGGTCTGGCAGTAAAAACTATCCAGCAACATTTGGGCCA
GCTAAACATGCTTCATCGTCGGTCCGGGCTGCCACGACCAAGTGACAGCAATGCTGTTTCACTGGTTATG
CGGCGGATCCGAAAAGAAAACGTTGATGCCGGTGAACGTGCAAAACAGGCTCTAGCGTTCGAACGCACTG
ATTTCGACCAGGTTCGTTCACTCATGGAAAATAGCGATCGCTGCCAGGATATACGTAATCTGGCATTTCT
GGGGATTGCTTATAACACCCTGTTACGTATAGCCGAAATTGCCAGGATCAGGGTTAAAGATATCTCACGT
ACTGACGGTGGGAGAATGTTAATCCATATTGGCAGAACGAAAACGCTGGTTAGCACCGCAGGTGTAGAGA
AGGCACTTAGCCTGGGGGTAACTAAACTGGTCGAGCGATGGATTTCCGTCTCTGGTGTAGCTGATGATCC
GAATAACTACCTGTTTTGCCGGGTCAGAAAAAATGGTGTTGCCGCGCCATCTGCCACCAGCCAGCTATCA
ACTCGCGCCCTGGAAGGGATTTTTGAAGCAACTCATCGATTGATTTACGGCGCTAAGGATGACTCTGGTC
AGAGATACCTGGCCTGGTCTGGACACAGTGCCCGTGTCGGAGCCGCGCGAGATATGGCCCGCGCTGGAGT
TTCAATACCGGAGATCATGCAAGCTGGTGGCTGGACCAATGTAAATATTGTCATGAACTATATCCGTAAC
CTGGATAGTGAAACAGGGGCAATGGTGCGCCTGCTGGAAGATGGCGACCCCGGGGGATCCGGAGCTACTA
ACTTCAGCCTGCTGAAGCAGGCCGGAGACGTGGAGGAGAACCCTGGACCTACTAGAGGAAGCGGAATGAC
CGAGTACAAGCCCACGGTGCGCCTCGCCACCCGCGACGACGTCCCCAGGGCCGTACGCACCCTCGCCGCC
GCGTTCGCCGACTACCCCGCCACGCGCCACACCGTCGATCCGGACCGCCACATCGAGCGGGTCACCGAGC
TGCAAGAACTCTTCCTCACGCGCGTCGGGCTCGACATCGGCAAGGTGTGGGTCGCGGACGACGGCGCCGC
GGTGGCGGTCTGGACCACGCCGGAGAGCGTCGAAGCGGGGGCGGTGTTCGCCGAGATCGGCCCGCGCATG
GCCGAGTTGAGCGGTTCCCGGCTGGCCGCGCAGCAACAGATGGAAGGCCTCCTGGCGCCGCACCGGCCCA
AGGAGCCCGCGTGGTTCCTGGCCACCGTCGGCGTCTCGCCCGACCACCAGGGCAAGGGTCTGGGCAGCGC
CGTCGTGCTCCCCGGAGTGGAGGCGGCCGAGCGCGCCGGGGTGCCCGCCTTCCTGGAGACCTCCGCGCCC
CGCAACCTCCCCTTCTACGAGCGGCTCGGCTTCACCGTCACCGCCGACGTCGAGGTGCCCGAAGGACCGC
GCACCTGGTGCATGACCCGCAAGCCCGGTGCCTGAGGCGCGCCTATTATGGTACCTAACTTGTTTATTGC
AGCTTATAATGGTTACAAATAAAGCAATAGCATCACAAATTTCACAAATAAAGCATTTTTTTCACTGCAT
TCTAGTTGTGGTTTGTCCAAACTCATCAATGTATCTTACATATGACATGTGAGCAAAAGGCCAGCAAAAG
GCCAGGAACCGTAAAAAGGCCGCGTTGCTGGCGTTTTTCCATAGGCTCCGCCCCCCTGACGAGCATCACA
AAAATCGACGCTCAAGTCAGAGGTGGCGAAACCCGACAGGACTATAAAGATACCAGGCGTTTCCCCCTGG
AAGCTCCCTCGTGCGCTCTCCTGTTCCGACCCTGCCGCTTACCGGATACCTGTCCGCCTTTCTCCCTTCG
GGAAGCGTGGCGCTTTCTCATAGCTCACGCTGTAGGTATCTCAGTTCGGTGTAGGTCGTTCGCTCCAAGC
TGGGCTGTGTGCACGAACCCCCCGTTCAGCCCGACCGCTGCGCCTTATCCGGTAACTATCGTCTTGAGTC
CAACCCGGTAAGACACGACTTATCGCCACTGGCAGCAGCCACTGGTAACAGGATTAGCAGAGCGAGGTAT
GTAGGCGGTGCTACAGAGTTCTTGAAGTGGTGGCCTAACTACGGCTACACTAGAAGAACAGTATTTGGTA
TCTGCGCTCTGCTGAAGCCAGTTACCTTCGGAAAAAGAGTTGGTAGCTCTTGATCCGGCAAACAAACCAC
CGCTGGTAGCGGTGGTTTTTTTGTTTGCAAGCAGCAGATTACGCGCAGAAAAAAAGGATCTCAAGAAGAT
CCTTTGATCTTTTCTACGGGGTCTGACGCTCAGTGGAACGAAAACTCACGTTAAGGGATTTTGGTCATGA
GATTATCAAAAAGGATCTTCACCTAGATCCTTTTAAATTAAAAATGAAGTTTTAAATCAATCTAAAGTAT
ATATGAGTAAACTTGGTCTGACAGTTACCAATGCTTAATCAGTGAGGCACCTATCTCAGCGATCTGTCTA
TTTCGTTCATCCATAGTTGCCTGACTCCCCGTCGTGTAGATAACTACGATACGGGAGGGCTTACCATCTG
GCCCCAGTGCTGCAATGATACCGCGAGACCCACGCTCACCGGCTCCAGATTTATCAGCAATAAACCAGCC
AGCCGGAAGGGCCGAGCGCAGAAGTGGTCCTGCAACTTTATCCGCCTCCATCCAGTCTATTAATTGTTGC
CGGGAAGCTAGAGTAAGTAGTTCGCCAGTTAATAGTTTGCGCAACGTTGTTGCCATTGCTACAGGCATCG
TGGTGTCACGCTCGTCGTTTGGTATGGCTTCATTCAGCTCCGGTTCCCAACGATCAAGGCGAGTTACATG
ATCCCCCATGTTGTGCAAAAAAGCGGTTAGCTCCTTCGGTCCTCCGATCGTTGTCAGAAGTAAGTTGGCC
GCAGTGTTATCACTCATGGTTATGGCAGCACTGCATAATTCTCTTACTGTCATGCCATCCGTAAGATGCT
TTTCTGTGACTGGTGAGTACTCAACCAAGTCATTCTGAGAATAGTGTATGCGGCGACCGAGTTGCTCTTG
CCCGGCGTCAATACGGGATAATACCGCGCCACATAGCAGAACTTTAAAAGTGCTCATCATTGGAAAACGT
TCTTCGGGGCGAAAACTCTCAAGGATCTTACCGCTGTTGAGATCCAGTTCGATGTAACCCACTCGTGCAC
CCAACTGATCTTCAGCATCTTTTACTTTCACCAGCGTTTCTGGGTGAGCAAAAACAGGAAGGCAAAATGC
CGCAAAAAAGGGAATAAGGGCGACACGGAAATGTTGAATACTCATACTCTTCCTTTTTCAATATTATTGA
AGCATTTATCAGGGTTATTGTCTCATGAGCGGATACATATTTGAATGTATTTAGAAAAATAAACAAATAG
GGGTTCCGCGCACATTTCCCCGAAAAGTGCCACCTAAATTGTAAGCGTTAATATTTTGTTAAAATTCGCG
TTAAATTTTTGTTAAATCAGCTCATTTTTTAACCAATAGGCCGAAATCGGCAAAATCCCTTATAAATCAA
AAGAATAGACCGAGATAGGGT
[37 nt withheld, positions 5062-5098]
AAAGAACGTGGACTCCAACGTCAAAGG
[49 nt withheld, positions 5126-5174]
T
[91 nt withheld, positions 5176-5266]
G
[124 nt withheld, positions 5268-5391]
CCC
